Addgene plasmid #77755: KDR gRNA (BRDN0001146819)
Purpose: 3rd generation lentiviral gRNA plasmid targeting human KDR
Depositing lab: John Doench & David Root. Depositing organization: Broad Institute. Publication: Optimized sgRNA design to maximize activity and minimize off-target effects of CRISPR-Cas9. Doench JG, Fusi N, Sullender M, Hegde M, Vaimberg EW, Donovan KF, Smith I, Tothova Z, Wilen C, Orchard R, Virgin HW, Listgarten J, Root DE. Nat Biotechnol. 2016 Jan 18. doi: 10.1038/nbt.3437. PubMed 26780180.
Backbone
  Vector backbone: lentiGuide-Puro
  Backbone manufacturer: Zhang Lab (Addgene plasmid # 52963)
  Vector type: Mammalian Expression, Lentiviral, CRISPR
  Selectable markers: Puromycin
Growth in bacteria
  Bacterial resistance: Ampicillin, 100 μg/mL
  Growth temperature: 37°C
  Growth strain: DH5alpha
  Copy number: High Copy
Gene/Insert
  Gene/Insert name: KDR (alt names: KDR; NM_002253.2)
  gRNA/shRNA sequence: CAAGAACTGAACTAAATGTG
  Species: H. sapiens (human)
  Entrez Gene: KDR (a.k.a. CD309, FLK1, VEGFR, VEGFR2)
  Promoter: hU6
  Cloning method: Unknown
  Sequencing primers: 5′ U6-F; 3′ pS2-R
Terms and licenses: Academic/Nonprofit Terms; Industry Terms: Not Available to Industry
Depositor comments: The gRNA was designed to target the following Genbank reference sequence(s): NM_002253.2. Note that this plasmid does NOT contain Cas9. It should be used in conjunction with lentiCas9-Blast (Addgene #52962) or otherwise with cell lines already expressing Cas9. Browse the full kinome gRNA library at http://www.addgene.org/pooled-library/broadgpp-human-kinome/ or visit http://www.broadinstitute.org/rnai/public/ for detailed protocols and information.
How to cite: KDR gRNA (BRDN0001146819) was a gift from John Doench & David Root (Addgene plasmid # 77755 ; http://n2t.net/addgene:77755 ; RRID:Addgene_77755)
