[The description below was written by a language model from this plasmid's Addgene catalogue record and pLannotate feature annotations shown in this document.]
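Description:
KDR gRNA (BRDN0001146819) is a third-generation lentiviral guide RNA plasmid built on the lentiGuide-Puro backbone. It delivers a single sgRNA against human KDR (also known as VEGFR2, FLK1 or CD309), designed against the NM_002253.2 reference transcript. It is propagated in E. coli as a high-copy plasmid through a ColE1/pUC-type origin with ampicillin selection (AmpR). The backbone also carries an f1 origin, an SV40 origin and poly(A) signal, and remnants of a lac/T7/T3 cloning region.

The lentiviral transfer cassette begins with an RSV promoter fused to a truncated HIV-1 5' LTR, which makes genomic RNA production in packaging cells Tat-independent. This is followed by the Ψ packaging signal with a partial gag sequence, the Rev response element for nuclear export of the unspliced genome, and a cPPT/CTS that aids nuclear import. The cassette ends in a ΔU3 self-inactivating 3' LTR.

Within it, a human U6 RNA polymerase III promoter drives the KDR-specific spacer, which lies between the promoter and the Streptococcus pyogenes Cas9 gRNA scaffold. Downstream, an EF-1α core promoter with its intron A expresses puromycin N-acetyltransferase for selection of transduced mammalian cells. A WPRE follows to enhance transcript expression.

The plasmid does not encode Cas9, so it is meant to be used with a separate Cas9 lentivirus such as lentiCas9-Blast or in cells that already express Cas9. The guide belongs to a human kinome gRNA collection and is suited to individual CRISPR knockout of KDR in human cells.
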