Features (pLannotate 1.2.2; 29 found; start..end, strand, type, name):
     14..80      +  CDS            small t antigen (fragment): SV40 (simian virus 40) small t antigen
    106..317     +  promoter       EF-1α core promoter: core promoter for human elongation factor EF-1α
    318..1256    +  intron         EF-1α intron A: intron upstream of the start codon of human EF-1α
   1278..1877    +  CDS            PuroR (fragment): puromycin N-acetyltransferase; pac from Streptomyces; confers resistance to puromycin
   1893..2481    +  misc_feature   WPRE: woodchuck hepatitis virus posttranscriptional regulatory element
   2532..2551    +  misc_feature   cPPT/CTS (fragment): central polypurine tract and central termination sequence of HIV-1
   2553..2786    +  LTR            3' LTR (ΔU3): self-inactivating 3' long terminal repeat (LTR) from HIV-1
   2864..2985    +  polyA_signal   SV40 poly(A) signal: SV40 polyadenylation signal
   3025..3160    +  rep_origin     SV40 ori: SV40 origin of replication
   3181..3199    -  promoter       T7 promoter: promoter for bacteriophage T7 RNA polymerase
   3207..3362    +  CDS            lacZα (fragment): LacZα fragment of β-galactosidase; lacZ fragment
   3367..3795    +  rep_origin     f1 ori (sequence partly withheld): f1 bacteriophage origin of replication; arrow indicates direction of (+) strand synthesis
   3848..3952    +  promoter       AmpR promoter: bla
   3953..4813    +  CDS            AmpR: β-lactamase; bla; confers resistance to ampicillin, carbenicillin, and related antibiotics
   4984..5572    +  rep_origin     ori: high-copy-number ColE1/pMB1/pBR322/pUC origin of replication
   5755..5847    +  CDS            lacI (fragment): lac repressor; lacI; The lac repressor binds to the lac operator to inhibit transcription in E. coli. This inhibition can be relieved by adding lactose or isopropyl-β-D-thiogalactopyranoside (IPTG).
   5860..5881    +  protein_bind   CAP binding site: CAP binding activates transcription in the presence of cAMP. E. coli catabolite activator protein
   5896..5926    +  promoter       lac promoter: promoter for the E. coli lac operon
   5934..5950    +  protein_bind   lac operator: The lac repressor binds to the lac operator to inhibit transcription in E. coli. This inhibition can be relieved by adding lactose or isopropyl-β-D-thiogalactopyranoside (IPTG). lac repressor encoded by lacI
   5995..6013    +  promoter       T3 promoter: promoter for bacteriophage T3 RNA polymerase
   6041..6267    +  promoter       RSV promoter: Rous sarcoma virus enhancer/promoter
   6268..6448    +  LTR            5' LTR (truncated): truncated 5' long terminal repeat (LTR) from HIV-1
   6495..6620    +  misc_feature   HIV-1 Ψ: packaging signal of human immunodeficiency virus type 1
   6604..6967    +  CDS            HIV-1 gag (fragment): gag protein from human immunodeficiency virus 1; gag
   7113..7346    +  misc_feature   RRE: The Rev response element (RRE) of HIV-1 allows for Rev-dependent mRNA export from the nucleus to the cytoplasm.
   7723..7749    +  CDS            Rev (fragment): human immunodeficiency virus 1 (HIV-1) Rev protein; rev; enhances nuclear export of unspliced and incompletely spliced viral mRNAs
   7753..7993    +  promoter       U6 promoter: RNA polymerase III promoter for human U6 snRNA
   8023..8098    +  misc_RNA       gRNA scaffold: guide RNA scaffold for the Streptococcus pyogenes CRISPR/Cas9 system
   8154..8271    +  misc_feature   cPPT/CTS: central polypurine tract and central termination sequence of HIV-1
>Addgene plasmid #77755 | KDR gRNA (BRDN0001146819) | addgene full sequence | sequence record 188356 | Addgene Assembled Sequence
CCCGGGTGCAAAGATGGATAAAGTTTTAAACAGAGAGGAATCTTTGCAGCTAATGGACCTTCTAGGTCTT
GAAAGGAGTGGGAATTGGCTCCGGTGCCCGTCAGTGGGCAGAGCGCACATCGCCCACAGTCCCCGAGAAG
TTGGGGGGAGGGGTCGGCAATTGATCCGGTGCCTAGAGAAGGTGGCGCGGGGTAAACTGGGAAAGTGATG
TCGTGTACTGGCTCCGCCTTTTTCCCGAGGGTGGGGGAGAACCGTATATAAGTGCAGTAGTCGCCGTGAA
CGTTCTTTTTCGCAACGGGTTTGCCGCCAGAACACAGGTAAGTGCCGTGTGTGGTTCCCGCGGGCCTGGC
CTCTTTACGGGTTATGGCCCTTGCGTGCCTTGAATTACTTCCACCTGGCTGCAGTACGTGATTCTTGATC
CCGAGCTTCGGGTTGGAAGTGGGTGGGAGAGTTCGAGGCCTTGCGCTTAAGGAGCCCCTTCGCCTCGTGC
TTGAGTTGAGGCCTGGCCTGGGCGCTGGGGCCGCCGCGTGCGAATCTGGTGGCACCTTCGCGCCTGTCTC
GCTGCTTTCGATAAGTCTCTAGCCATTTAAAATTTTTGATGACCTGCTGCGACGCTTTTTTTCTGGCAAG
ATAGTCTTGTAAATGCGGGCCAAGATCTGCACACTGGTATTTCGGTTTTTGGGGCCGCGGGCGGCGACGG
GGCCCGTGCGTCCCAGCGCACATGTTCGGCGAGGCGGGGCCTGCGAGCGCGGCCACCGAGAATCGGACGG
GGGTAGTCTCAAGCTGGCCGGCCTGCTCTGGTGCCTGGCCTCGCGCCGCCGTGTATCGCCCCGCCCTGGG
CGGCAAGGCTGGCCCGGTCGGCACCAGTTGCGTGAGCGGAAAGATGGCCGCTTCCCGGCCCTGCTGCAGG
GAGCTCAAAATGGAGGACGCGGCGCTCGGGAGAGCGGGCGGGTGAGTCACCCACACAAAGGAAAAGGGCC
TTTCCGTCCTCAGCCGTCGCTTCATGTGACTCCACGGAGTACCGGGCGCCGTCCAGGCACCTCGATTAGT
TCTCGAGCTTTTGGAGTACGTCGTCTTTAGGTTGGGGGGAGGGGTTTTATGCGATGGAGTTTCCCCACAC
TGAGTGGGTGGAGACTGAAGTTAGGCCAGCTTGGCACTTGATGTAATTCTCCTTGGAATTTGCCCTTTTT
GAGTTTGGATCTTGGTTCATTCTCAAGCCTCAGACAGTGGTTCAAAGTTTTTTTCTTCCATTTCAGGTGT
CGTGACGTACGGCCACCATGACCGAGTACAAGCCCACGGTGCGCCTCGCCACCCGCGACGACGTCCCCAG
GGCCGTACGCACCCTCGCCGCCGCGTTCGCCGACTACCCCGCCACGCGCCACACCGTCGATCCGGACCGC
CACATCGAGCGGGTCACCGAGCTGCAAGAACTCTTCCTCACGCGCGTCGGGCTCGACATCGGCAAGGTGT
GGGTCGCGGACGACGGCGCCGCCGTGGCGGTCTGGACCACGCCGGAGAGCGTCGAAGCGGGGGCGGTGTT
CGCCGAGATCGGCCCGCGCATGGCCGAGTTGAGCGGTTCCCGGCTGGCCGCGCAGCAACAGATGGAAGGC
CTCCTGGCGCCGCACCGGCCCAAGGAGCCCGCGTGGTTCCTGGCCACCGTCGGAGTCTCGCCCGACCACC
AGGGCAAGGGTCTGGGCAGCGCCGTCGTGCTCCCCGGAGTGGAGGCGGCCGAGCGCGCCGGGGTGCCCGC
CTTCCTGGAGACCTCCGCGCCCCGCAACCTCCCCTTCTACGAGCGGCTCGGCTTCACCGTCACCGCCGAC
GTCGAGGTGCCCGAAGGACCGCGCACCTGGTGCATGACCCGCAAGCCCGGTGCCTGAACGCGTTAAGTCG
ACAATCAACCTCTGGATTACAAAATTTGTGAAAGATTGACTGGTATTCTTAACTATGTTGCTCCTTTTAC
GCTATGTGGATACGCTGCTTTAATGCCTTTGTATCATGCTATTGCTTCCCGTATGGCTTTCATTTTCTCC
TCCTTGTATAAATCCTGGTTGCTGTCTCTTTATGAGGAGTTGTGGCCCGTTGTCAGGCAACGTGGCGTGG
TGTGCACTGTGTTTGCTGACGCAACCCCCACTGGTTGGGGCATTGCCACCACCTGTCAGCTCCTTTCCGG
GACTTTCGCTTTCCCCCTCCCTATTGCCACGGCGGAACTCATCGCCGCCTGCCTTGCCCGCTGCTGGACA
GGGGCTCGGCTGTTGGGCACTGACAATTCCGTGGTGTTGTCGGGGAAATCATCGTCCTTTCCTTGGCTGC
TCGCCTGTGTTGCCACCTGGATTCTGCGCGGGACGTCCTTCTGCTACGTCCCTTCGGCCCTCAATCCAGC
GGACCTTCCTTCCCGCGGCCTGCTGCCGGCTCTGCGGCCTCTTCCGCGTCTTCGCCTTCGCCCTCAGACG
AGTCGGATCTCCCTTTGGGCCGCCTCCCCGCGTCGACTTTAAGACCAATGACTTACAAGGCAGCTGTAGA
TCTTAGCCACTTTTTAAAAGAAAAGGGGGGACTGGAAGGGCTAATTCACTCCCAACGAAGACAAGATCTG
CTTTTTGCTTGTACTGGGTCTCTCTGGTTAGACCAGATCTGAGCCTGGGAGCTCTCTGGCTAACTAGGGA
ACCCACTGCTTAAGCCTCAATAAAGCTTGCCTTGAGTGCTTCAAGTAGTGTGTGCCCGTCTGTTGTGTGA
CTCTGGTAACTAGAGATCCCTCAGACCCTTTTAGTCAGTGTGGAAAATCTCTAGCAGTACGTATAGTAGT
TCATGTCATCTTATTATTCAGTATTTATAACTTGCAAAGAAATGAATATCAGAGAGTGAGAGGAACTTGT
TTATTGCAGCTTATAATGGTTACAAATAAAGCAATAGCATCACAAATTTCACAAATAAAGCATTTTTTTC
ACTGCATTCTAGTTGTGGTTTGTCCAAACTCATCAATGTATCTTATCATGTCTGGCTCTAGCTATCCCGC
CCCTAACTCCGCCCATCCCGCCCCTAACTCCGCCCAGTTCCGCCCATTCTCCGCCCCATGGCTGACTAAT
TTTTTTTATTTATGCAGAGGCCGAGGCCGCCTCGGCCTCTGAGCTATTCCAGAAGTAGTGAGGAGGCTTT
TTTGGAGGCCTAGGGACGTACCCAATTCGCCCTATAGTGAGTCGTATTACGCGCGCTCACTGGCCGTCGT
TTTACAACGTCGTGACTGGGAAAACCCTGGCGTTACCCAACTTAATCGCCTTGCAGCACATCCCCCTTTC
GCCAGCTGGCGTAATAGCGAAGAGGCCCGCACCGATCGCCCTTCCCAACAGTTGCGCAGCCTGAATGGCG
AATGGG
[124 nt withheld, positions 3367-3490]
C
[91 nt withheld, positions 3492-3582]
A
[49 nt withheld, positions 3584-3632]
CCTTTGACGTTGGAGTCCACGTTCTTT
[37 nt withheld, positions 3660-3696]
ACCCTATCTCGGTCTATTCTTTTGATTTATAAGGGATTTTGCCGATTTCGGCCTATTGGTTAAAAAATGA
GCTGATTTAACAAAAATTTAACGCGAATTTTAACAAAATATTAACGCTTACAATTTAGGTGGCACTTTTC
GGGGAAATGTGCGCGGAACCCCTATTTGTTTATTTTTCTAAATACATTCAAATATGTATCCGCTCATGAG
ACAATAACCCTGATAAATGCTTCAATAATATTGAAAAAGGAAGAGTATGAGTATTCAACATTTCCGTGTC
GCCCTTATTCCCTTTTTTGCGGCATTTTGCCTTCCTGTTTTTGCTCACCCAGAAACGCTGGTGAAAGTAA
AAGATGCTGAAGATCAGTTGGGTGCACGAGTGGGTTACATCGAACTGGATCTCAACAGCGGTAAGATCCT
TGAGAGTTTTCGCCCCGAAGAACGTTTTCCAATGATGAGCACTTTTAAAGTTCTGCTATGTGGCGCGGTA
TTATCCCGTATTGACGCCGGGCAAGAGCAACTCGGTCGCCGCATACACTATTCTCAGAATGACTTGGTTG
AGTACTCACCAGTCACAGAAAAGCATCTTACGGATGGCATGACAGTAAGAGAATTATGCAGTGCTGCCAT
AACCATGAGTGATAACACTGCGGCCAACTTACTTCTGACAACGATCGGAGGACCGAAGGAGCTAACCGCT
TTTTTGCACAACATGGGGGATCATGTAACTCGCCTTGATCGTTGGGAACCGGAGCTGAATGAAGCCATAC
CAAACGACGAGCGTGACACCACGATGCCTGTAGCAATGGCAACAACGTTGCGCAAACTATTAACTGGCGA
ACTACTTACTCTAGCTTCCCGGCAACAATTAATAGACTGGATGGAGGCGGATAAAGTTGCAGGACCACTT
CTGCGCTCGGCCCTTCCGGCTGGCTGGTTTATTGCTGATAAATCTGGAGCCGGTGAGCGTGGGTCTCGCG
GTATCATTGCAGCACTGGGGCCAGATGGTAAGCCCTCCCGTATCGTAGTTATCTACACGACGGGGAGTCA
GGCAACTATGGATGAACGAAATAGACAGATCGCTGAGATAGGTGCCTCACTGATTAAGCATTGGTAACTG
TCAGACCAAGTTTACTCATATATACTTTAGATTGATTTAAAACTTCATTTTTAATTTAAAAGGATCTAGG
TGAAGATCCTTTTTGATAATCTCATGACCAAAATCCCTTAACGTGAGTTTTCGTTCCACTGAGCGTCAGA
CCCCGTAGAAAAGATCAAAGGATCTTCTTGAGATCCTTTTTTTCTGCGCGTAATCTGCTGCTTGCAAACA
AAAAAACCACCGCTACCAGCGGTGGTTTGTTTGCCGGATCAAGAGCTACCAACTCTTTTTCCGAAGGTAA
CTGGCTTCAGCAGAGCGCAGATACCAAATACTGTTCTTCTAGTGTAGCCGTAGTTAGGCCACCACTTCAA
GAACTCTGTAGCACCGCCTACATACCTCGCTCTGCTAATCCTGTTACCAGTGGCTGCTGCCAGTGGCGAT
AAGTCGTGTCTTACCGGGTTGGACTCAAGACGATAGTTACCGGATAAGGCGCAGCGGTCGGGCTGAACGG
GGGGTTCGTGCACACAGCCCAGCTTGGAGCGAACGACCTACACCGAACTGAGATACCTACAGCGTGAGCT
ATGAGAAAGCGCCACGCTTCCCGAAGGGAGAAAGGCGGACAGGTATCCGGTAAGCGGCAGGGTCGGAACA
GGAGAGCGCACGAGGGAGCTTCCAGGGGGAAACGCCTGGTATCTTTATAGTCCTGTCGGGTTTCGCCACC
TCTGACTTGAGCGTCGATTTTTGTGATGCTCGTCAGGGGGGCGGAGCCTATGGAAAAACGCCAGCAACGC
GGCCTTTTTACGGTTCCTGGCCTTTTGCTGGCCTTTTGCTCACATGTTCTTTCCTGCGTTATCCCCTGAT
TCTGTGGATAACCGTATTACCGCCTTTGAGTGAGCTGATACCGCTCGCCGCAGCCGAACGACCGAGCGCA
GCGAGTCAGTGAGCGAGGAAGCGGAAGAGCGCCCAATACGCAAACCGCCTCTCCCCGCGCGTTGGCCGAT
TCATTAATGCAGCTGGCACGACAGGTTTCCCGACTGGAAAGCGGGCAGTGAGCGCAACGCAATTAATGTG
AGTTAGCTCACTCATTAGGCACCCCAGGCTTTACACTTTATGCTTCCGGCTCGTATGTTGTGTGGAATTG
TGAGCGGATAACAATTTCACACAGGAAACAGCTATGACCATGATTACGCCAAGCGCGCAATTAACCCTCA
CTAAAGGGAACAAAAGCTGGAGCTGCAAGCTTAATGTAGTCTTATGCAATACTCTTGTAGTCTTGCAACA
TGGTAACGATGAGTTAGCAACATGCCTTACAAGGAGAGAAAAAGCACCGTGCATGCCGATTGGTGGAAGT
AAGGTGGTACGATCGTGCCTTATTAGGAAGGCAACAGACGGGTCTGACATGGATTGGACGAACCACTGAA
TTGCCGCATTGCAGAGATATTGTATTTAAGTGCCTAGCTCGATACATAAACGGGTCTCTCTGGTTAGACC
AGATCTGAGCCTGGGAGCTCTCTGGCTAACTAGGGAACCCACTGCTTAAGCCTCAATAAAGCTTGCCTTG
AGTGCTTCAAGTAGTGTGTGCCCGTCTGTTGTGTGACTCTGGTAACTAGAGATCCCTCAGACCCTTTTAG
TCAGTGTGGAAAATCTCTAGCAGTGGCGCCCGAACAGGGACTTGAAAGCGAAAGGGAAACCAGAGGAGCT
CTCTCGACGCAGGACTCGGCTTGCTGAAGCGCGCACGGCAAGAGGCGAGGGGCGGCGACTGGTGAGTACG
CCAAAAATTTTGACTAGCGGAGGCTAGAAGGAGAGAGATGGGTGCGAGAGCGTCAGTATTAAGCGGGGGA
GAATTAGATCGCGATGGGAAAAAATTCGGTTAAGGCCAGGGGGAAAGAAAAAATATAAATTAAAACATAT
AGTATGGGCAAGCAGGGAGCTAGAACGATTCGCAGTTAATCCTGGCCTGTTAGAAACATCAGAAGGCTGT
AGACAAATACTGGGACAGCTACAACCATCCCTTCAGACAGGATCAGAAGAACTTAGATCATTATATAATA
CAGTAGCAACCCTCTATTGTGTGCATCAAAGGATAGAGATAAAAGACACCAAGGAAGCTTTAGACAAGAT
AGAGGAAGAGCAAAACAAAAGTAAGACCACCGCACAGCAAGCGGCCGCTGATCTTCAGACCTGGAGGAGG
AGATATGAGGGACAATTGGAGAAGTGAATTATATAAATATAAAGTAGTAAAAATTGAACCATTAGGAGTA
GCACCCACCAAGGCAAAGAGAAGAGTGGTGCAGAGAGAAAAAAGAGCAGTGGGAATAGGAGCTTTGTTCC
TTGGGTTCTTGGGAGCAGCAGGAAGCACTATGGGCGCAGCGTCAATGACGCTGACGGTACAGGCCAGACA
ATTATTGTCTGGTATAGTGCAGCAGCAGAACAATTTGCTGAGGGCTATTGAGGCGCAACAGCATCTGTTG
CAACTCACAGTCTGGGGCATCAAGCAGCTCCAGGCAAGAATCCTGGCTGTGGAAAGATACCTAAAGGATC
AACAGCTCCTGGGGATTTGGGGTTGCTCTGGAAAACTCATTTGCACCACTGCTGTGCCTTGGAATGCTAG
TTGGAGTAATAAATCTCTGGAACAGATTTGGAATCACACGACCTGGATGGAGTGGGACAGAGAAATTAAC
AATTACACAAGCTTAATACACTCCTTAATTGAAGAATCGCAAAACCAGCAAGAAAAGAATGAACAAGAAT
TATTGGAATTAGATAAATGGGCAAGTTTGTGGAATTGGTTTAACATAACAAATTGGCTGTGGTATATAAA
ATTATTCATAATGATAGTAGGAGGCTTGGTAGGTTTAAGAATAGTTTTTGCTGTACTTTCTATAGTGAAT
AGAGTTAGGCAGGGATATTCACCATTATCGTTTCAGACCCACCTCCCAACCCCGAGGGGACCCAGAGAGG
GCCTATTTCCCATGATTCCTTCATATTTGCATATACGATACAAGGCTGTTAGAGAGATAATTAGAATTAA
TTTGACTGTAAACACAAAGATATTAGTACAAAATACGTGACGTAGAAAGTAATAATTTCTTGGGTAGTTT
GCAGTTTTAAAATTATGTTTTAAAATGGACTATCATATGCTTACCGTAACTTGAAAGTATTTCGATTTCT
TGGCTTTATATATCTTGTGGAAAGGACGAAACACCGCAAGAACTGAACTAAATGTGGTTTTAGAGCTAGA
AATAGCAAGTTAAAATAAGGCTAGTCCGTTATCAACTTGAAAAAGTGGCACCGAGTCGGTGCTTTTTTAA
GCTTGGCGTAACTAGATCTTGAGACAAATGGCAGTATTCATCCACAATTTTAAAAGAAAAGGGGGGATTG
GGGGGTACAGTGCAGGGGAAAGAATAGTAGACATAATAGCAACAGACATACAAACTAAAGAATTACAAAA
ACAAATTACAAAAATTCAAAATTTTCGGGTTTATTACAGGGACAGCAGAGATCCACTTTGGCGCCGGCTC
GAGGGGG
