>Addgene plasmid #77755 | KDR gRNA (BRDN0001146819) | depositor partial sequence | sequence record 145215 | Target Sequence
CAAGAACTGAACTAAATGTG
