>Addgene plasmid #77755 | KDR gRNA (BRDN0001146819) | addgene partial sequence | sequence record 188355 | hU6-F
TAGAAAGTAATAATTTCTTGGGTAGTTTGCAGTTTTAAAATTATGTTTTAAAATGGACTATCATATGCTT
ACCGTAACTTGAAAGTATTTCGATTTCTTGGCTTTATATATCTTGTGGAAAGGACGAAACACCGCAAGAA
CTGAACTAAATGTGGTTTTAGAGCTAGAAATAGCAAGTTAAAATAAGGCTAGTCCGTTATCAACTTGAAA
AAGTGGCACCGAGTCGGTGCTTTTTTAAGCTTGGCGTAACTAGATCTTGAGACAAATGGCAGTATTCATC
CACAATTTTAAAAGAAAAGGGGGGATTGGGGGGTACAGTGCAGGGGAAAGAATAGTAGACATAATAGCAA
CAGACATACAAACTAAAGAATTACAAAAACAAATTACAAAAATTCAAAATTTTCGGGTTTATTACAGGGA
CAGCAGAGATCCACTTTGGCGCCGGCTCGAGGGGGCCCGGGTGCAAAGATGGATAAAGTTTTAAACAGAG
AGGAATCTTTGCAGCTAATGGACCTTCTAGGTCTTGAAAGGAGTGGGAATTGGCTCCGGTGCCCGTCAGT
GGGCAGAGCG
